Addgene plasmid #20856: pDisplay-BirA-ER
Depositing lab: Alice Ting. Depositing organization: Massachusetts Institute of Technology. Publication: Monovalent, reduced-size quantum dots for imaging receptors on living cells. Howarth M, Liu W, Puthenveetil S, Zheng Y, Marshall LF, Schmidt MM, Wittrup KD, Bawendi MG, Ting AY. Nat Methods. 2008 May . 5(5):397-9. 10.1038/nmeth.1206 PubMed 18425138.
Backbone
  Vector backbone: pDisplay
  Backbone size w/o insert (bp): 5300
  Vector type: Mammalian Expression
Growth in bacteria
  Bacterial resistance: Ampicillin, 100 μg/mL
  Growth temperature: 37°C
  Growth strain: DH5alpha
  Copy number: High Copy
Gene/Insert
  Gene/Insert name: BirA-ER
  Species: E. Coli
  Insert size (bp): 1005
  Mutation: C-terminal ER targeting sequence (KDEL)
  Cloning method: Restriction Enzyme; 5′ cloning site BglII (not destroyed); 3′ cloning site SalI (not destroyed)
  Sequencing primers: 5′ T7; 3′ T7term
Terms and licenses: Academic/Nonprofit Terms; Industry Terms: Not Available to Industry
Depositor comments: Please email with the intended use and/or targets for this plasmid.
How to cite: pDisplay-BirA-ER was a gift from Alice Ting (Addgene plasmid # 20856 ; http://n2t.net/addgene:20856 ; RRID:Addgene_20856)
