[The description below was written by a language model from this plasmid's Addgene catalogue record and pLannotate feature annotations shown in this document.]
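Description:
pDisplay-BirA-ER is a mammalian expression plasmid built on the pDisplay backbone that directs the E. coli biotin ligase BirA into the secretory pathway and retains it in the endoplasmic reticulum. It is propagated in bacteria as a high-copy plasmid through a ColE1/pUC-type origin with ampicillin selection (AmpR, β-lactamase). An f1 origin is also present. For selection in mammalian cells, the backbone carries an SV40 promoter-driven NeoR/KanR cassette with an HSV TK polyadenylation signal, which allows G418 selection of stable transfectants.

The expression cassette uses the CMV immediate early enhancer and promoter, followed by a T7 promoter that also serves as a sequencing primer site, and ends in the bGH polyadenylation signal. The open reading frame begins with the mouse Igκ leader, which routes the protein into the ER lumen. An HA epitope (annotated as a fragment of a 3xHA tag) follows, then the birA coding sequence cloned between BglII and SalI. According to the record, the insert ends in a C-terminal KDEL motif, the standard ER retrieval signal. The PDGFRβ transmembrane domain that pDisplay normally uses to anchor proteins at the cell surface is still annotated downstream of the insert. A functional KDEL would have to sit at the very C terminus, which implies translation stops before this domain, but the record does not show a stop codon explicitly.

BirA covalently attaches biotin to a specific acceptor sequence. An ER-resident form can therefore biotinylate co-expressed secretory or membrane proteins that carry an acceptor peptide as they pass through the ER. The associated publication concerns imaging of cell-surface receptors on living cells with monovalent quantum dots, which is consistent with using this plasmid to produce site-specifically biotinylated receptors for streptavidin-based labelling.
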