Features (pLannotate 1.2.2; 20 found; start..end, strand, type, name):
     10..389     +  enhancer       CMV enhancer: human cytomegalovirus immediate early enhancer
    390..593     +  promoter       CMV promoter: human cytomegalovirus (CMV) immediate early promoter
    589..622     +  LTR            5' LTR (truncated) (fragment): truncated 5' long terminal repeat (LTR) from HIV-1
    638..656     +  promoter       T7 promoter: promoter for bacteriophage T7 RNA polymerase
    737..799     +  sig_peptide    Igκ leader: leader sequence from mouse immunoglobulin κ light chain
    799..822     +  CDS            3xHA (fragment): three tandem HA epitope tags
    848..1810    +  CDS            birA: BIRA_ECOLI - Also known as bioR, dhbB. Experimental evidence at protein level: Swiss-Prot protein existence level 1. Acts both as a biotin--[acetyl-CoA-carboxylase] ligase and a biotin-operon repressor. In the presence of ATP, BirA activates biotin to form the BirA-biotinyl-5'-adenylate (BirA-bio-5'-AMP or holoBirA) complex. HoloBirA can either transfer the biotinyl moiety to the biotin carboxyl carrier protein (BCCP) subunit of acetyl-CoA carboxylase, or bind to the biotin operator site and inhibit transcription of the operon. From Escherichia coli (strain K12).
   1892..2038    +  CDS            PDGFRβ TM domain: transmembrane domain from platelet derived growth factor receptor beta
   2066..2290    +  polyA_signal   bGH poly(A) signal: bovine growth hormone polyadenylation signal
   2294..2312    +  promoter       SV40 promoter (fragment): SV40 enhancer and early promoter
   2422..3010    -  rep_origin     ori: high-copy-number ColE1/pMB1/pBR322/pUC origin of replication
   3232..3248    +  polyA_signal   bGH poly(A) signal (fragment): bovine growth hormone polyadenylation signal
   3339..3386    -  polyA_signal   HSV TK poly(A) signal: herpes simplex virus thymidine kinase polyadenylation signal (Cole and Stacy, 1985)
   3445..3597    -  CDS            ble (fragment): BLE_KLEPN - Experimental evidence at protein level: Swiss-Prot protein existence level 1. Binding protein with a strong affinity to the bleomycin family of antibiotics. Binds to CL990; an antimitotic-antibiotic compound. From Klebsiella pneumoniae.
   3618..4412    -  CDS            NeoR/KanR: aminoglycoside phosphotransferase from Tn5; aph(3')-II (or nptII); confers resistance to neomycin, kanamycin, and G418 (Geneticin®)
   4447..4800    -  promoter       SV40 promoter: SV40 enhancer and early promoter
   4802..4819    -  promoter       AmpR promoter (fragment): bla
   4860..5720    -  CDS            AmpR: β-lactamase; bla; confers resistance to ampicillin, carbenicillin, and related antibiotics
   5721..5825    -  promoter       AmpR promoter: bla
   5852..6280    +  rep_origin     f1 ori (sequence partly withheld): f1 bacteriophage origin of replication; arrow indicates direction of (+) strand synthesis
>Addgene plasmid #20856 | pDisplay-BirA-ER | addgene full sequence | sequence record 322439 | Addgene NGS Result
GCGCGCGTTGACATTGATTATTGACTAGTTATTAATAGTAATCAATTACGGGGTCATTAGTTCATAGCCC
ATATATGGAGTTCCGCGTTACATAACTTACGGTAAATGGCCCGCCTGGCTGACCGCCCAACGACCCCCGC
CCATTGACGTCAATAATGACGTATGTTCCCATAGTAACGCCAATAGGGACTTTCCATTGACGTCAATGGG
TGGAGTATTTACGGTAAACTGCCCACTTGGCAGTACATCAAGTGTATCATATGCCAAGTACGCCCCCTAT
TGACGTCAATGACGGTAAATGGCCCGCCTGGCATTATGCCCAGTACATGACCTTATGGGACTTTCCTACT
TGGCAGTACATCTACGTATTAGTCATCGCTATTACCATGGTGATGCGGTTTTGGCAGTACATCAATGGGC
GTGGATAGCGGTTTGACTCACGGGGATTTCCAAGTCTCCACCCCATTGACGTCAATGGGAGTTTGTTTTG
GCACCAAAATCAACGGGACTTTCCAAAATGTCGTAACAACTCCGCCCCATTGACGCAAATGGGCGGTAGG
CGTGTACGGTGGGAGGTCTATATAAGCAGAGCTCTCTGGCTAACTAGAGAACCCACTGCTTACTGGCTTA
TCGAAATTAATACGACTCACTATAGGGAGACCCAAGCTTGGTACCGAGCTCGGATCCACTAGTAACGGCC
GCCAGTGTGCTGGAATTCGGCTTGGGGATATCCACCATGGAGACAGACACACTCCTGCTATGGGTACTGC
TGCTCTGGGTTCCAGGTTCCACTGGTGACTATCCATATGATGTTCCAGATTATGCTGGGGCCCAGCCGGC
CAGATCTATGAAGGATAACACCGTGCCACTGAAATTGATTGCCCTGTTAGCGAACGGTGAATTTCACTCT
GGCGAGCAGTTGGGTGAAACGCTGGGAATGAGCCGGGCGGCTATTAATAAACACATTCAGACACTGCGTG
ACTGGGGCGTTGATGTCTTTACCGTTCCGGGTAAAGGATACAGCCTGCCTGAGCCTATCCAGTTACTTAA
TGCTAAACAGATATTGGGTCAGCTGGATGGCGGTAGTGTAGCCGTGCTGCCTGTGATTGACTCCACGAAT
CAGTACCTTCTTGATCGTATCGGAGAGCTTAAATCGGGCGATGCTTGCATTGCAGAATACCAGCAGGCTG
GCCGTGGTCGCCGGGGTCGGAAATGGTTTTCGCCTTTTGGCGCAAACTTATATTTGTCGATGTTCTGGCG
TCTGGAACAAGGCCCGGCGGCGGCGATTGGTTTAAGTCTGGTTATCGGTATCGTGATGGCGGAAGTATTA
CGCAAGCTGGGTGCAGATAAAGTTCGTGTTAAATGGCCTAATGACCTCTATCTGCAGGATCGCAAGCTGG
CAGGCATTCTGGTGGAGCTGACTGGCAAAACTGGCGATGCGGCGCAAATAGTCATTGGAGCCGGGATCAA
CATGGCAATGCGCCGTGTTGAAGAGAGTGTCGTTAATCAGGGGTGGATCACGCTGCAGGAAGCGGGGATC
AATCTCGATCGTAATACGTTGGCGGCCATGCTAATACGTGAATTACGTGCTGCGTTGGAACTCTTCGAAC
AAGAAGGATTGGCACCTTATCTGTCGCGCTGGGAAAAGCTGGATAATTTTATTAATCGCCCAGTGAAACT
TATCATTGGTGATAAAGAAATATTTGGCATTTCACGCGGAATAGACAAACAGGGGGCTTTATTACTTGAG
CAGGATGGAATAATAAAACCCTGGATGGGCGGTGAAATATCCCTGCGTAGTGCAGAAAAAGGGTCTACAT
CTGGATCTGGGGGTTCAAAGGACGAGCTGTGAGTCGACGAACAAAAACTCATCTCAGAAGAGGATCTGAA
TGCTGTGGGCCAGGACACGCAGGAGGTCATCGTGGTGCCACACTCCTTGCCCTTTAAGGTGGTGGTGATC
TCAGCCATCCTGGCCCTGGTGGTGCTCACCATCATCTCCCTTATCATCCTCATCATGCTTTGGCAGAAGA
AGCCACGTTAGGCGGCCGCTCGAGATCAGCCTCGACTGTGCCTTCTAGTTGCCAGCCATCTGTTGTTTGC
CCCTCCCCCGTGCCTTCCTTGACCCTGGAAGGTGCCACTCCCACTGTCCTTTCCTAATAAAATGAGGAAA
TTGCATCGCATTGTCTGAGTAGGTGTCATTCTATTCTGGGGGGTGGGGTGGGGCAGGACAGCAAGGGGGA
GGATTGGGAAGACAATAGCAGGCATGCTGGGGATGCGGTGGGCTCTATGGCTTCTGAGGCGGAAAGAACC
AGTGGCGGTAATACGGTTATCCACAGAATCGGGGGATAACGCAGGAAAGAACATGTGAGCAAAAGGCCAG
CAAAAGGCCAGGAACCGTAAAAAGGCCGCGTTGCTGGCGTTTTTCCATAGGCTCCGCCCCCCTGACGAGC
ATCACAAAAATCGACGCTCAAGTCAGAGGTGGCGAAACCCGACAGGACTATAAAGATACCAGGCGTTTCC
CCCTGGAAGCTCCCTCGTGCGCTCTCCTGTTCCGACCCTGCCGCTTACCGGATACCTGTCCGCCTTTCTC
CCTTCGGGAAGCGTGGCGCTTTCTCATAGCTCACGCTGTAGGTATCTCAGTTCGGTGTAGGTCGTTCGCT
CCAAGCTGGGCTGTGTGCACGAACCCCCCGTTCAGCCCGACCGCTGCGCCTTATCCGGTAACTATCGTCT
TGAGTCCAACCCGGTAAGACACGACTTATCGCCACTGGCAGCAGCCACTGGTAACAGGATTAGCAGAGCG
AGGTATGTAGGCGGTGCTACAGAGTTCTTGAAGTGGTGGCCTAACTACGGCTACACTAGAAGAACAGTAT
TTGGTATCTGCGCTCTGCTGAAGCCAGTTACCTTCGGAAAAAGAGTTGGTAGCTCTTGATCCGGCAAACA
AACCACCGCTGGTAGCGGTGGTTTTTTTGTTTGCAAGCAGCAGATTACGCGCAGAAAAAAAGGATCTCAA
GAAGATCCTTTGATCTTTTCTACGGGGTCTGACGCTCAGTGGAACGAAAACTCACGTTAAGGGATTTTGG
TCATGAGATTATCAAAAAGGATCTTCACCTAGATCCTTTTAAATTAAAAATGAAGTTTTAAATCAATCTA
AAGTATATATGAGTAACCTGAGGCTATGGCAGGGCCTGCCGCCCCGACGTTGGCTGCGAGCCCTGGGCCT
TCACCCGAACTTGGGGGGTGGGGTGGGGAAAAGGAAGAAACGCGGGCGTATTGGCCCCAATGGGGTCTCG
GTGGGGTATCGACAGAGTGCCAGCCCTGGGACCGAACCCCGCGTTTATGAACAAACGACCCAACACCGTG
CGTTTTATTCTGTCTTTTTATTGCCGTCATAGCGCGGGTTCCTTCCGGTATTGTCTCCTTCCGTGTTTCA
GTTAGCCTCCCCCTAGGGTGGGCGAAGAACTCCAGCATGAGATCCCCGCGCTGGAGGATCATCCAGCCGG
CGTCCCGGAAAACGATTCCGAAGCCCAACCTTTCATAGAAGGCGGCGGTGGAATCGAAATCTCGTGATGG
CAGGTTGGGCGTCGCTTGGTCGGTCATTTCGAACCCCAGAGTCCCGCTCAGAAGAACTCGTCAAGAAGGC
GATAGAAGGCGATGCGCTGCGAATCGGGAGCGGCGATACCGTAAAGCACGAGGAAGCGGTCAGCCCATTC
GCCGCCAAGCTCTTCAGCAATATCACGGGTAGCCAACGCTATGTCCTGATAGCGGTCCGCCACACCCAGC
CGGCCACAGTCGATGAATCCAGAAAAGCGGCCATTTTCCACCATGATATTCGGCAAGCAGGCATCGCCAT
GGGTCACGACGAGATCCTCGCCGTCGGGCATGCTCGCCTTGAGCCTGGCGAACAGTTCGGCTGGCGCGAG
CCCCTGATGCTCTTCGTCCAGATCATCCTGATCGACAAGACCGGCTTCCATCCGAGTACGTGCTCGCTCG
ATGCGATGTTTCGCTTGGTGGTCGAATGGGCAGGTAGCCGGATCAAGCGTATGCAGCCGCCGCATTGCAT
CAGCCATGATGGATACTTTCTCGGCAGGAGCAAGGTGAGATGACAGGAGATCCTGCCCCGGCACTTCGCC
CAATAGCAGCCAGTCCCTTCCCGCTTCAGTGACAACGTCGAGCACAGCTGCGCAAGGAACGCCCGTCGTG
GCCAGCCACGATAGCCGCGCTGCCTCGTCTTGCAGTTCATTCAGGGCACCGGACAGGTCGGTCTTGACAA
AAAGAACCGGGCGCCCCTGCGCTGACAGCCGGAACACGGCGGCATCAGAGCAGCCGATTGTCTGTTGTGC
CCAGTCATAGCCGAATAGCCTCTCCACCCAAGCGGCCGGAGAACCTGCGTGCAATCCATCTTGTTCAATC
ATGCGAAACGATCCTCATCCTGTCTCTTGATCGATCTTTGCAAAAGCCTAGGCCTCCAAAAAAGCCTCCT
CACTACTTCTGGAATAGCTCAGAGGCCGGGCCTCGGCCTCTGCATAAATAAAAAAAATTAGTCAGCCATG
GGGCGGAGAATGGGCGGAACTGGGCGGAGTTAGGGGCGGGATGGGCGGAGTTAGGGGCGGGACTATGGTT
GCTGACTAATTGAGATGCATGCTTTGCATACTTCTGCCTGCTGGGGAGCCTGGGGACTTTCCACACCTGG
TTGCTGACTAATTGAGATGCATGCTTTGCATACTTCTGCCTGCTGGGGAGCCTGGGGACTTTCCACACCC
TAACTGACACACATTCCACAGCTGGTTCTTTCCGCCTCAGGACTCTTCCTTTTTCAATAAATCAATCTAA
AGTATATATGAGTAAACTTGGTCTGACAGTTACCAATGCTTAATCAGTGAGGCACCTATCTCAGCGATCT
GTCTATTTCGTTCATCCATAGTTGCCTGACTCCCCGTCGTGTAGATAACTACGATACGGGAGGGCTTACC
ATCTGGCCCCAGTGCTGCAATGATACCGCGAGACCCACGCTCACCGGCTCCAGATTTATCAGCAATAAAC
CAGCCAGCCGGAAGGGCCGAGCGCAGAAGTGGTCCTGCAACTTTATCCGCCTCCATCCAGTCTATTAATT
GTTGCCGGGAAGCTAGAGTAAGTAGTTCGCCAGTTAATAGTTTGCGCAACGTTGTTGCCATTGCTACAGG
CATCGTGGTGTCACGCTCGTCGTTTGGTATGGCTTCATTCAGCTCCGGTTCCCAACGATCAAGGCGAGTT
ACATGATCCCCCATGTTGTGCAAAAAAGCGGTTAGCTCCTTCGGTCCTCCGATCGTTGTCAGAAGTAAGT
TGGCCGCAGTGTTATCACTCATGGTTATGGCAGCACTGCATAATTCTCTTACTGTCATGCCATCCGTAAG
ATGCTTTTCTGTGACTGGTGAGTACTCAACCAAGTCATTCTGAGAATAGTGTATGCGGCGACCGAGTTGC
TCTTGCCCGGCGTCAATACGGGATAATACCGCGCCACATAGCAGAACTTTAAAAGTGCTCATCATTGGAA
AACGTTCTTCGGGGCGAAAACTCTCAAGGATCTTACCGCTGTTGAGATCCAGTTCGATGTAACCCACTCG
TGCACCCAACTGATCTTCAGCATCTTTTACTTTCACCAGCGTTTCTGGGTGAGCAAAAACAGGAAGGCAA
AATGCCGCAAAAAAGGGAATAAGGGCGACACGGAAATGTTGAATACTCATACTCTTCCTTTTTCAATATT
ATTGAAGCATTTATCAGGGTTATTGTCTCATGAGCGGATACATATTTGAATGTATTTAGAAAAATAAACA
AATAGGGGTTCCGCGCACATTTCCCCGAAAAGTGCCACCTG
[124 nt withheld, positions 5852-5975]
C
[91 nt withheld, positions 5977-6067]
A
[49 nt withheld, positions 6069-6117]
CCTTTGACGTTGGAGTCCACGTTCTTT
[37 nt withheld, positions 6145-6181]
ACCCTATCTCGGTCTATTCTTTTGATTTATAAGGGATTTTGCCGATTTCGGCCTATTGGTTAAAAAATGA
GCTGATTTAACAAAAATTTAACGCGAATTTTAACAAAATATTAACGCTTACAATTTAC
