>Addgene plasmid #20856 | pDisplay-BirA-ER | addgene partial sequence | sequence record 26539 | 20856 with pBR322ori-F
TCTGACTTGAGCGTCGATTTTTGTGATGCTCGTCAGGGGGGCGGAGCCTATGGAAAAACGCCAGCAACGC
GGCCTTTTTACGGTTCCTGGCCTTTTGCTGGCCTTTTGCTCACATGTTCTTTCCTGCGTTATCCCCCGAT
TCTGTGGATAACCGTATTACCGCCACTGGTTCTTTCCGCCTCAGAAGCCATAGAGCCCACCGCATCCCCA
GCATGCCTGCTATTGTCTTCCCAATCCTCCCCCTTGCTGTCCTGCCCCACCCCACCCCCCAGAATAGAAT
GACACCTACTCAGACAATGCGATGCAATTTCCTCATTTTATTAGGAAAGGACAGTGGGAGTGGCACCTTC
CAGGGTCAAGGAAGGCACGGGGGAGGGGCAAACAACAGATGGCTGGCAACTAGAAGGCACAGTCGAGGCT
GATCTCGAGCGGCCGCCTAACGTGGCTTCTTCTGCCAAAGCATGATGAGGATGATAAGGGAGATGATGGT
GAGCACCACCAGGGCCAGGATGGCTGAGATCACCACCACCTTAAAGGGCAAGGAGTGTGGCACCACGATG
ACCTCCTGCGTGTCCTGGCCCACAGCATTCAGATCCTCTTCTGAGATGAGTTTTTGTTCGTCGACTCACA
GCTCGTCCTTTGAACCCCCAGATCCAGATGTAGACCCTTTTTCTGCACTACGCANGGATATTTCACCGCC
CATCCNGGGTTTTATTATTCCATCCTGCTCAAGTAATAAAGCCCCCTGTTTGTCTATTCCGCGTGAAATG
CCAAATATTTCTTTATCACNNATGANNNTTTCACTGGGGCGANNAATAAAAT
