>Addgene plasmid #20856 | pDisplay-BirA-ER | addgene partial sequence | sequence record 97639 | CMV-F 5'-CGCAAATGGGCGGTAGGCGTG-3'
CTATATAAGCAGAGCTCTCTGGCTAACTAGAGAACCCACTGCTTACTGGCTTATCGAAATTAATACGACT
CACTATAGGGAGACCCAAGCTTGGTACCGAGCTCGGATCCACTAGTAACGGCCGCCAGTGTGCTGGAATT
CGGCTTGGGGATATCCACCATGGAGACAGACACACTCCTGCTATGGGTACTGCTGCTCTGGGTTCCAGGT
TCCACTGGTGACTATCCATATGATGTTCCAGATTATGCTGGGGCCCAGCCGGCCAGATCTATGAAGGATA
ACACCGTGCCACTGAAATTGATTGCCCTGTTAGCGAACGGTGAATTTCACTCTGGCGAGCAGTTGGGTGA
AACGCTGGGAATGAGCCGGGCGGCTATTAATAAACACATTCAGACACTGCGTGACTGGGGCGTTGATGTC
TTTACCGTTCCGGGTAAAGGATACAGCCTGCCTGAGCCTATCCAGTTACTTAATGCTAAACAGATATTGG
GTCAGCTGGATGGCGGTAGTGTAGCCGTGCTGCCTGTGATTGACTCCACGAATCAGTACCTTCTTGATCG
TATCGGAGAGCTTAAATCGGGCGATGCTTGCATTGCAGAATACCAGCAGGCTGGCCGTGGTCGCCGGGGT
CGGAAATGGTTTTCGCCTTTTGGCGCAAACTTATATTTGTCGATGTTCTGGCGTCTGGAACAAGGCCCGG
CGGCGGCGATTGGTTTAAGTCTGGTTATCGGTATCGTGATGGCGGAAGTATTACGCAAGCTGGGTGCAGA
TAAAGTTCGTGTTAAATGGCCTAATGACCTCTATCTGCAGGATCGCAAGCTGGCAGGCATTCTGGTGGAG
CTGACTGGCAAAACTGGCGATGCGGCGCAAATAGTCATTGGAGCCGGGATCAACATGGCAATGCGCCGTG
TTGAAGAGAGTGTCGTTAATCAGG
