>Addgene plasmid #20856 | pDisplay-BirA-ER | addgene partial sequence | sequence record 97640 | BGH-rev 5'-TAGAAGGCACAGTCGAGG-3'
CGCCTAACGTGGCTTCTTCTGCCAAAGCATGATGAGGATGATAAGGGAGATGATGGTGAGCACCACCAGG
GCCAGGATGGCTGAGATCACCACCACCTTAAAGGGCAAGGAGTGTGGCACCACGATGACCTCCTGCGTGT
CCTGGCCCACAGCATTCAGATCCTCTTCTGAGATGAGTTTTTGTTCGTCGACTCACAGCTCGTCCTTTGA
ACCCCCAGATCCAGATGTAGACCCTTTTTCTGCACTACGCAGGGATATTTCACCGCCCATCCAGGGTTTT
ATTATTCCATCCTGCTCAAGTAATAAAGCCCCCTGTTTGTCTATTCCGCGTGAAATGCCAAATATTTCTT
TATCACCAATGATAAGTTTCACTGGGCGATTAATAAAATTATCCAGCTTTTCCCAGCGCGACAGATAAGG
TGCCAATCCTTCTTGTTCGAAGAGTTCCAACGCAGCACGTAATTCACGTATTAGCATGGCCGCCAACGTA
TTACGATCGAGATTGATCCCCGCTTCCTGCAGCGTGATCCACCCCTGATTAACGACACTCTCTTCAACAC
GGCGCATTGCCATGTTGATCCCGGCTCCAATGACTATTTGCGCCGCATCGCCAGTTTTGCCAGTCAGCTC
CACCAGAATGCCTGCCAGCTTGCGATCCTGCAGATAGAGGTCATTAGGCCATTTAACACGAACTTTATCT
GCACCCAGCTTGCGTAATACTTCCGCCATCACGATACCGATAACCAGACTTAAACCAATCGCCGCCGCCG
GGCCTTGTTCCAGACGCCAGAACATCGACAAATATAAGTTTGCGCCAAA
